>Addgene plasmid #86918 | ER-GCaMP6-150 | addgene full sequence | sequence record 326664 | Addgene NGS Result
GAATAGCTCAGAGGCAGAGGCGGCCTCGGCCTCTGCATAAATAAAAAAAATTAGTCAGCCATGGGGCGGA
GAATGGGCGGAACTGGGCGGAGTTAGGGGCGGGATGGGCGGAGTTAGGGGCGGGACTATGGTTGCTGACT
AATTGAGATGCATGCTTTGCATACTTCTGCCTGCTGGGGAGCCTGGGGACTTTCCACACCTGGTTGCTGA
CTAATTGAGATGCATGCTTTGCATACTTCTGCCTGCTGGGGAGCCTGGGGACTTTCCACACCCTAACTGA
CACACATTCCACAGAATTAATTCGCGTTAAATTTTTGTTAAATCAGCTCATTTTTTAACCAATAGGCCGA
AATCGGCAAAATCCCTTATAAATCAAAAGAATAGACCGAGATAGGGT
[37 nt withheld, positions 398-434]
AAAGAACGTGGACTCCAACGTCAAAGG
[49 nt withheld, positions 462-510]
T
[91 nt withheld, positions 512-602]
G
[124 nt withheld, positions 604-727]
GGGGATACCCCCTAGAGCCCCAGCTGGTTCTTTCCGCCTCAGAAGCCATAGAGCCCACCGCATCCCCAGC
ATGCCTGCTATTGTCTTCCCAATCCTCCCCCTTGCTGTCCTGCCCCACCCCACCCCCCAGAATAGAATGA
CACCTACTCAGACAATGCGATGCAATTTCCTCATTTTATTAGGAAAGGACAGTGGGAGTGGCACCTTCCA
GGGTCAAGGAAGGCACGGGGGAGGGGCAAACAACAGATGGCTGGCAACTAGAAGGCACAGTCGAGGCTGA
TCAGCGGGTTTAAACGGGCCCTGCTAGAGATTTTCCACACTGACTAAAAGGGTCTGAGGGATCTCTAGTT
ACCAGAGTCACACAACAGACGGGCACACACTACTTGAAGCACTCAAGGCAAGCTTTATTGAGGCTTAAGC
AGTGGGTTCCCTAGTTAGCCAGAGAGCTCCCAGGCTCAGATCTGGTCTAACCAGAGAGACCCAGTACAGT
CCGGATGCAGCTCTCGGGCCATGTGATGAAATGCTAGGCGGCTGTCAAACCTCCACTCTAATACTTCTCT
CTCCGGGTCATCCATCCCATGCAGGCTCACAGGGTGTAACAAGCGGGTGTTCTCTCCTTCATTGGCTTCT
TCTACCTTCTCTTGCTCAACTGGTACTAGCTTGTAGCACCATCCAAAGGTCAGTGGATATCTGATCCCTG
GCCCTGGTGTGTAGTTCTGCCAATCAGGGAAGTAGCCTTGTGTGTGGTAGATCCACAGATCAAGGATATC
TTGTCTTCGTTGGGAGTGAATTAGCCCTTCCAGTCCCCCCTTTTCTTTTAAAAAGTGGCTAAGATCTACA
GCTGCCTTGTAAGTCATTGGTCTTAAAGGTACCTGAGGTGTGACTGGAAAACCCACCTCCTCCTCCTCTT
GTGCTTCTAGCCAGGCACAATCAGCATTGGTAGCTGCTGTATTGCTACTTGTGATTGCTCCATGTTTTTC
TAGGTCTCGAGGTCGACGGTATCGATGCGGGGAGGCGGCCCAAAGGGAGATCCGACTCGTCTGAGGGCGA
AGGCGAAGACGCGGAAGAGGCCGCAGAGCCGGCAGCAGGCCGCGGGAAGGAAGGTCCGCTGGATTGAGGG
CCGAAGGGACGTAGCAGAAGGACGTCCCGCGCAGAATCCAGGTGGCAACACAGGCGAGCAGCCAAGGAAA
GGACGATGATTTCCCCGACAACACCACGGAATTGTCAGTGCCCAACAGCCGAGCCCCTGTCCAGCAGCGG
GCAAGGCAGGCGGCGATGAGTTCCGCCGTGGCAATAGGGAGGGGGAAAGCGAAAGTCCCGGAAAGGAGCT
GACAGGTGGTGGCAATGCCCCAACCAGTGGGGGTTGCGTCAGCAAACACAGTGCACACCACGCCACGTTG
CCTGACAACGGGCCACAACTCCTCATAAAGAGACAGCAACCAGGATTTATACAAGGAGGAGAAAATGAAA
GCCATACGGGAAGCAATAGCATGATACAAAGGCATTAAAGCAGCGTATCCACATAGCGTAAAAGGAGCAA
CATAGTTAAGAATACCAGTCAATCTTTCACAAATTTTGTAATCCAGAGGTTGATTATCGATAAGCTTGAT
ATCGAATTCTCGATCACAGCTCATCCTTGCCTCCGCCAGCGCTTCCGCCCTTGGCGGTCATCATCTGCAC
GAACTCTTCGTAGTTCACTTGGCCATCCCCGTCGATGTCGGCCTCTCTGATCATCTCGTCCACCTCTTCG
TCTGTCAGCTTCTCGCCCAGGTTGGTCATCACGTGTCTCAGCTCGGCGGCAGAGATGTAGCCGTTGCCAT
CCTTGTCGAACACGCCGAAGGCCTCGCGGATCTCTTCCTCTGTGTCTCTGTACTTCATCTTCCGGGCCAT
CATGGTCAGGAACTCAGGGAAGTCGATAGTGCCGTCCCCGCCAGCGTCCACCTCGTTGATCATGTCCTGC
AGCTCGGCCTCGGTAGGGTTCTGGCCCAGGCTTCTCATCACGGTGCCCAGTTCTTTGGTGGTGATTGTTC
CGTCGCCGCCCTTATCGAACAGGCTGAACTCTTCTTTGAACTCGGCGATCTGTTCCTCGGTCAGCTGGTC
GGGCAGGTTGTACTCCAGCTTGTGGCCCAGGATGTTGCCGTCCTCTTTGAAGTCGATGCCCTTCAGCTCG
ATTCTGTTCACGAGGGTGTCGCCCTCGAACTTCACTTCGGCCCTGGTCTTGTAGTTGCCGTCGTCCTTAA
AGAAGATGGTTCTTTCCTGGATGTAGCCCTCGGGCATGGCGCTCTTGAAGAAGTCGTGCTGCTTCATATG
GTCGGGGTATCTGCTGAAGCACTGCACGCCATAGGTCAGTGTGGTCACGAGGGTAGGCCAAGGCACGGGC
AGCTTGCCGGTGGTGCAGATGAACTTCAGGGTCAGCTTTCCGTATGTGGCGTCGCCTTCGCCCTCGCCGG
ACACGCTGAACTTGTGGCCGTTCACGTCGCCATCCAGTTCCACCAGGATGGGCACCACGCCGGTGAACAG
TTCCTCGCCCTTGGACACCATGGAGCCGCCTGTGCCGCCCTTGTACAGCTCGTCCATGCCCAGGGTGATG
CCAGCGGCGGTCACAAATTCCAGCAGCACCATGTGGTCCCTCTTCTCGTTGGGGTCCTTGCTCAGCTTGC
TCTGCACGCTCAGGTAGTGGTTGTCAGGCAGCAGCACAGGGCCGTCGCCGATAGGGGTGTTCTGCTGGTA
GTGGTAGGCCAGCTGCACGCCGCCGTCCTCGATGTTGTGCCGGATGTGGAAGTTAGCCTTGATGCCGTTC
TTCTGCTTGTCGGCCTTGATGTACACGTTTTCCAGGCTAGACAGTCTGCCGATGGCCCGCACGGCGTGGC
CTGTCTTGTTCCACTTCCGCCTGCTGCTGTCCACCATTGTGGCCAGGTCCTTGTCATCGTCGTCGTACAG
ATCTCTGCCCATCTGCTGGCCGCCTGTCATGCTGGCCATGCCGTGGTGATGGTGGTGGTGAGAGCCCATT
CCGCCACCGGTAGCCACAGCCAGTCCCAGCAGGCCCAGCAGCAGAGGCACAGACAGCAGTCCCATGGTGG
CGGCGGATCCCCCGCTGCCCCCAGAACTAGGGGCCACTCGCCTGCCCGTGCTCCTGAGTGCAAACGGAGA
ACCGGCTTGACTGACGAGCTTGGGGCTTCTGAGCAGGGCACTGTGGCTGCTCACAGCCTCGCGAGCCTTC
GTCAGCATCCAGGTCCCCATGGCAACCACCTCCGAAACGCCCTGTTCCCGTTGCCCCGGTAACTGCCTCC
CCAACACCTGCCTGCCTTTCACTTTAAAACCTGCTCCTCTTTGCCCTGGCCTTATATACACAATACTGCA
GGACTGTGTGGGCCCAGGAGCAAGTGGACCCTGTTCCCCCAGGGTGATGTACTGAGGGGGTTGGAGAAGG
GGATGCGAACAAACTTAGTCCACAAGTGATCATCGCTCTTCCTACCTCCCCCACCTCCAACTATAGGGCC
CTTTTAACAGACGGGATGGGATTAAGTGGGGCAAAGAGGCAGTTGCTATGGTAACGGCTAGTGGGTGCCA
CATTCTGGGATGGTCCTTGAGAAAGACAGGATGTAGTTACCCTGGCAACTTCATCTCCTCTGAAGAGACA
GGTATTGCCCCGTTGCCCTGGCAACAGCTGGGTTCTAAGGTTTACAGGGGAAGCTAATTCATCTCTCCTT
CCCTTCCCCCTTGTAGTCTCTGTAATGGTTTCTTTGCTTCCTCTGGGAATTGGTCTGGTTGACTTGGCCT
CTGTCTCTGTCCTTGTTTCTTTCCAGCTCTCCCTGCTTTTTAGCCATTGTGCATATCACACCGCCACCTT
AGCGTGAGAAGAAGTACCAAACAGACCCAGAATGCTGACGGAATGACTCTGTCTGCTTTCTCACCCCTAT
CTGTCACCACTGAGCAGCAGGGCCCCTCCTGAGGCCTCTGCCACAGCTCTCCCCACCCATCCTCCCAGAG
GGACCATGAAGATTTGGTCTCCTGGGGCTCCTGTCCCAGTTTCTGCTTGTGCTTCCCGTCAAGGTAGGAC
TGGAGAGAGGCAACTATAATGAGGTGAACGTGGCTGGACTCACCCAGGGCTGGGCGGGTGGTGTAGATGT
ACCCTGCCCTGGACTCTTCTTTCCTAAACTCATTGGTCATCTGCCCTAATGAGTTCACTCCTTCTGTATA
TCGTACTTGCATGCCCCCAAGGCATGGAATTTAAGATTAGTAATCTGAGTTCAAGTTCTAGCTCTGACAT
TTCTGATGTGACCCTGGGCAGGTCACTGAGGAAGCTCTCTGCACCCCCATCTCATTTTCTAGAAAATCAG
AAGAAGAACCCCATGGAGATGAAGTGACCTAAGGCCATAATGTTAATTAACCAAACTGGATCTCTGCTGT
CCCTGTAATAAACCCGAAAATTTTGAATTTTTGTAATTTGTTTTTGTAATTCTTTAGTTTGTATGTCTGT
TGCTATTATGTCTACTATTCTTTCCCCTGCACTGTACCCCCCAATCCCCCCTTTTCTTTTAAAATTGTGG
ATGAATACTGCCATTTGTCTGCAGAATTGGCGCACGCAGTGCCGATCCGTTCACTAATCGAATGGATCTG
TCTCTGTCTCTCTCTCCACCTTCTTCTTCTATTCCTTCGGGCCTGTCGGGTCCCCTCGGGGTTGGGAGGT
GGGTCTGAAACGATAATGGTGAATATCCCTGCCTAACTCTATTCACTATAGAAAGTACAGCAAAAACTAT
TCTTAAACCTACCAAGCCTCCTACTATCATTATGAATAATTTTATATACCACAGCCAATTTGTTATGTTA
AACCAATTCCACAAACTTGCCCATTTATCTAATTCCAATAATTCTTGTTCATTCTTTTCTTGCTGGTTTT
GCGATTCTTCAATTAAGGAGTGTATTAAGCTTGTGTAATTGTTAATTTCTCTGTCCCACTCCATCCAGGT
CGTGTGATTCCAAATCTGTTCCAGAGATTTATTACTCCAACTAGCATTCCAAGGCACAGCAGTGGTGCAA
ATGAGTTTTCCAGAGCAACCCCAAATCCCCAGGAGCTGTTGATCCTTTAGGTATCTTTCCACAGCCAGGA
TTCTTGCCTGGAGCTGCTTGATGCCCCAGACTGTGAGTTGCAACAGATGCTGTTGCGCCTCAATAGCCCT
CAGCAAATTGTTCTGCTGCTGCACTATACCAGACAATAATTGTCTGGCCTGTACCGTCAGCGTCATTGAC
GCTGCGCCCATAGTGCTTCCTGCTGCTCCCAAGAACCCAAGGAACAAAGCTCCTATTCCCACTGCTCTTT
TTTCTCTCTGCACCACTCTTCTCTTTGCCTTGGTGGGTGCTACTCCTAATGGTTCAATTTTTACTACTTT
ATATTTATATAATTCACTTCTCCAATTGTCCCTCATATCTCCTCCTCCAGGTCTGAAGATCAGCGGCCGC
TTGCTGTGCGGTGGTCTTACTTTTGTTTTGCTCTTCCTCTATCTTGTCTAAAGCTTCCTTGGTGTCTTTT
ATCTCTATCCTTTGATGCACACAATAGAGGGTTGCTACTGTATTATATAATGATCTAAGTTCTTCTGATC
CTGTCTGAAGGGATGGTTGTAGCTGTCCCAGTATTTGTCTACAGCCTTCTGATGTTTCTAACAGGCCAGG
ATTAACTGCGAATCGTTCTAGCTCCCTGCTTGCCCATACTATATGTTTTAATTTATATTTTTTCTTTCCC
CCTGGCCTTAACCGAATTTTTTCCCATCGCGATCTAATTCTCCCCCGCTTAATACTGACGCTCTCGCACC
CATCTCTCTCCTTCTAGCCTCCGCTAGTCAAAATTTTTGGCGTACTCACCAGTCGCCGCCCCTCGCCTCT
TGCCGTGCGCGCTTCAGCAAGCCGAGTCCTGCGTCGAGAGAGCTCCTCTGGTTTCCCTTTCGCTTTCAAG
TCCCTGTTCGGGCGCCACTGCTAGAGATTTTCCACACTGACTAAAAGGGTCTGAGGGATCTCTAGTTACC
AGAGTCACACAACAGACGGGCACACACTACTTGAAGCACTCAAGGCAAGCTTTATTGAGGCTTAAGCAGT
GGGTTCCCTAGTTAGCCAGAGAGCTCCCAGGCTCAGATCTGGTCTAACCAGAGAGACCCAGTACAGGCAA
AACGCGCTGCTTATATAGACCTCCCACCGTACACGCCTACCGCCCATTTGCGTCAATGGGGCGGAGTTGT
TACGACATTTTGGAAAGTCCCGTTGATTTTGGTGCCAAAACAAACTCCCATTGACGTCAATGGGGTGGAG
ACTTGGAAATCCCCGTGAGTCAAACCGCTATCCACGCCCATTGATGTACTGCCAAAACCGCATCACCATG
GTAATAGCGATGACTAATACGTAGATGTACTGCCAAGTAGGAAAGTCCCATAAGGTCATGTACTGGGCAT
AATGCCAGGCGGGCCATTTACCGTCATTGACGTCAATAGGGGGCGTACTTGGCATATGATACACTTGATG
TACTGCCAAGTGGGCAGTTTACCGTAAATACTCCACCCATTGACGTCAATGGAAAGTCCCTATTGGCGTT
ACTATGGGAACATACGTCATTATTGACGTCAATGGGCGGGGGTCGTTGGGCGGTCAGCCAGGCGGGCCAT
TTACCGTAAGTTATGTAACGCGGAACTCCATATATGGGCTATGAACTAATGACCCCGTAATTGATTACTA
TTAATAACTAGTCAATAATCAATGTCAACGCGTATATCTGGCCCGTACATCGCGAAGCAGCGCAAAACGC
CTAACCCTAAGCAGATTCTTCATGCAATTGTCGGTCAAGCCTTGCCTTGTTGTAGCTTAAATTTTGCTCG
CGCACTACTCAGCGACCTCCAACACACAAGCAGGGAGCAGATACTGGCTTAACTATGCGGCATCAGAGCA
GATTGTACTGAGAGTGCACCATAGGGGATCGGGAGATCTCCCGATCCGTCGACGTCAGGTGGCACTTTTC
GGGGAAATGTGCGCGGAACCCCTATTTGTTTATTTTTCTAAATACATTCAAATATGTATCCGCTCATGAG
ACAATAACCCTGATAAATGCTTCAATAATATTGAAAAAGGAAGAGTATGAGTATTCAACATTTCCGTGTC
GCCCTTATTCCCTTTTTTGCGGCATTTTGCCTTCCTGTTTTTGCTCACCCAGAAACGCTGGTGAAAGTAA
AAGATGCTGAAGATCAGTTGGGTGCACGAGTGGGTTACATCGAACTGGATCTCAACAGCGGTAAGATCCT
TGAGAGTTTTCGCCCCGAAGAACGTTTTCCAATGATGAGCACTTTTAAAGTTCTGCTATGTGGCGCGGTA
TTATCCCGTATTGACGCCGGGCAAGAGCAACTCGGTCGCCGCATACACTATTCTCAGAATGACTTGGTTG
AGTACTCACCAGTCACAGAAAAGCATCTTACGGATGGCATGACAGTAAGAGAATTATGCAGTGCTGCCAT
AACCATGAGTGATAACACTGCGGCCAACTTACTTCTGACAACGATCGGAGGACCGAAGGAGCTAACCGCT
TTTTTGCACAACATGGGGGATCATGTAACTCGCCTTGATCGTTGGGAACCGGAGCTGAATGAAGCCATAC
CAAACGACGAGCGTGACACCACGATGCCTGTAGCAATGGCAACAACGTTGCGCAAACTATTAACTGGCGA
ACTACTTACTCTAGCTTCCCGGCAACAATTAATAGACTGGATGGAGGCGGATAAAGTTGCAGGACCACTT
CTGCGCTCGGCCCTTCCGGCTGGCTGGTTTATTGCTGATAAATCTGGAGCCGGTGAGCGTGGGTCTCGCG
GTATCATTGCAGCACTGGGGCCAGATGGTAAGCCCTCCCGTATCGTAGTTATCTACACGACGGGGAGTCA
GGCAACTATGGATGAACGAAATAGACAGATCGCTGAGATAGGTGCCTCACTGATTAAGCATTGGTAACTG
TCAGACCAAGTTTACTCATATATACTTTAGATTGATTTAAAACTTCATTTTTAATTTAAAAGGATCTAGG
TGAAGATCCTTTTTGATAATCTCATGACCAAAATCCCTTAACGTGAGTTTTCGTTCCACTGAGCGTCAGA
CCCCGTAGAAAAGATCAAAGGATCTTCTTGAGATCCTTTTTTTCTGCGCGTAATCTGCTGCTTGCAAACA
AAAAAACCACCGCTACCAGCGGTGGTTTGTTTGCCGGATCAAGAGCTACCAACTCTTTTTCCGAAGGTAA
CTGGCTTCAGCAGAGCGCAGATACCAAATACTGTTCTTCTAGTGTAGCCGTAGTTAGGCCACCACTTCAA
GAACTCTGTAGCACCGCCTACATACCTCGCTCTGCTAATCCTGTTACCAGTGGCTGCTGCCAGTGGCGAT
AAGTCGTGTCTTACCGGGTTGGACTCAAGACGATAGTTACCGGATAAGGCGCAGCGGTCGGGCTGAACGG
GGGGTTCGTGCACACAGCCCAGCTTGGAGCGAACGACCTACACCGAACTGAGATACCTACAGCGTGAGCT
ATGAGAAAGCGCCACGCTTCCCGAAGGGAGAAAGGCGGACAGGTATCCGGTAAGCGGCAGGGTCGGAACA
GGAGAGCGCACGAGGGAGCTTCCAGGGGGAAACGCCTGGTATCTTTATAGTCCTGTCGGGTTTCGCCACC
TCTGACTTGAGCGTCGATTTTTGTGATGCTCGTCAGGGGGGCGGAGCCTATGGAAAAACGCCAGCAACGC
GGCCTTTTTACGGTTCCTGGCCTTTTGCTGGCCTTTTGCTCACATGTTCTTTCCTGCGTTATCCCCTGAT
TCTGTGGATAACCGTATTACCGCCTTTGAGTGAGCTGATACCGCTCGCCGCAGCCGAACGACCGAGCGCA
GCGAGTCAGTGAGCGAGGAAGCGGAAGAGCGCCCAATACGCAAACCGCCTCTCCCCGCGCGTTGGCCGAT
TCATTAATGCAGCTGGCACGACAGGTTTCCCGACTGGAAAGCGGGCAGTGAGCGCAACGCAATTAATGTG
AGTTAGCTCACTCATTAGGCACCCCAGGCTTTACACTTTATGCTTCCGGCTCGTATGTTGTGTGGAATTG
TGAGCGGATAACAATTTCACACAGGAAACAGCTATGACCATGATTACGCCAAGCTCTAGCTAGAGGTCGA
CGGTATACAGACATGATAAGATACATTGATGAGTTTGGACAAACCACAACTAGAATGCAGTGAAAAAAAT
GCTTTATTTGTGAAATTTGTGATGCTATTGCTTTATTTGTAACCATTATAAGCTGCAATAAACAAGTTGG
GGTGGGCGAAGAACTCCAGCATGAGATCCCCGCGCTGGAGGATCATCCAGCCGGCGTCCCGGAAAACGAT
TCCGAAGCCCAACCTTTCATAGAAGGCGGCGGTGGAATCGAAATCTCGTAGCACGTGTCAGTCCTGCTCC
TCGGCCACGAAGTGCACGCAGTTGCCGGCCGGGTCGCGCAGGGCGAACTCCCGCCCCCACGGCTGCTCGC
CGATCTCGGTCATGGCCGGCCCGGAGGCGTCCCGGAAGTTCGTGGACACGACCTCCGACCACTCGGCGTA
CAGCTCGTCCAGGCCGCGCACCCACACCCAGGCCAGGGTGTTGTCCGGCACCACCTGGTCCTGGACCGCG
CTGATGAACAGGGTCACGTCGTCCCGGACCACACCGGCGAAGTCGTCCTCCACGAAGTCCCGGGAGAACC
CGAGCCGGTCGGTCCAGAACTCGACCGCTCCGGCGACGTCGCGCGCGGTGAGCACCGGAACGGCACTGGT
CAACTTGGCCATGGTTTAGTTCCTCACCTTGTCGTATTATACTATGCCGATATACTATGCCGATGATTAA
TTGTCAACACGTGCTGATCAGATCCGAAAATGGATATACAAGCTCCCGGGAGCTTTTTGCAAAAGCCTAG
GCCTCCAAAAAAGCCTCCTCACTACTTCTG
Features (pLannotate 1.2.2; 30 found; start..end, strand, type, name):
    299..727     -  rep_origin     f1 ori (sequence partly withheld): f1 bacteriophage origin of replication; arrow indicates direction of (+) strand synthesis
    748..769     -  promoter       SV40 promoter (fragment): SV40 enhancer and early promoter
    773..997     -  polyA_signal   bGH poly(A) signal: bovine growth hormone polyadenylation signal
   1029..1209    -  LTR            5' LTR (truncated): truncated 5' long terminal repeat (LTR) from HIV-1
   1216..1797    -  CDS            nef (fragment): NEF_HV1H2 - Experimental evidence at protein level: Swiss-Prot protein existence level 1. Extracellular Nef protein targets CD4(+) T-lymphocytes for apoptosis by interacting with CXCR4 surface receptors. From Human immunodeficiency virus type 1 group M subtype B (isolate HXB2) (HIV-1).
   1734..2322    -  misc_feature   WPRE: woodchuck hepatitis virus posttranscriptional regulatory element
   2322..2346    -  misc_feature   MCS (fragment): pBluescript multiple cloning site
   2477..3733    -  CDS            GCaMP2 (fragment): GCaMP2 is a basic (constitutively fluorescent) green fluorescent protein published in 2006, derived from Aequorea victoria.
   3821..5109    -  promoter       CaMKII promoter: promoter for the mouse calcium/calmodulin-dependent kinase II α subunit
   5154..5271    -  misc_feature   cPPT/CTS: central polypurine tract and central termination sequence of HIV-1
   5321..5421    -  CDS            Rev (fragment): human immunodeficiency virus 1 (HIV-1) Rev protein; rev; enhances nuclear export of unspliced and incompletely spliced viral mRNAs
   5798..6031    -  misc_feature   RRE: The Rev response element (RRE) of HIV-1 allows for Rev-dependent mRNA export from the nucleus to the cytoplasm.
   6177..6540    -  CDS            HIV-1 gag (fragment): gag protein from human immunodeficiency virus 1; gag
   6524..6649    -  misc_feature   HIV-1 Ψ: packaging signal of human immunodeficiency virus type 1
   6696..6876    -  LTR            5' LTR (truncated): truncated 5' long terminal repeat (LTR) from HIV-1
   6894..7093    -  promoter       CMV promoter: human cytomegalovirus (CMV) immediate early promoter
   7094..7473    -  enhancer       CMV enhancer: human cytomegalovirus immediate early enhancer
   7628..7680    +  misc_feature   bom (fragment): basis of mobility region from pBR322
   7739..7843    +  promoter       AmpR promoter: bla
   7844..8704    +  CDS            AmpR: β-lactamase; bla; confers resistance to ampicillin, carbenicillin, and related antibiotics
   8875..9463    +  rep_origin     ori: high-copy-number ColE1/pMB1/pBR322/pUC origin of replication
   9646..9738    +  CDS            lacI (fragment): lac repressor; lacI; The lac repressor binds to the lac operator to inhibit transcription in E. coli. This inhibition can be relieved by adding lactose or isopropyl-β-D-thiogalactopyranoside (IPTG).
   9751..9772    +  protein_bind   CAP binding site: CAP binding activates transcription in the presence of cAMP. E. coli catabolite activator protein
   9787..9817    +  promoter       lac promoter: promoter for the E. coli lac operon
   9821..9843    +  protein_bind   lac operator (fragment): The lac repressor binds to the lac operator to inhibit transcription in E. coli. This inhibition can be relieved by adding lactose or isopropyl-β-D-thiogalactopyranoside (IPTG). lac repressor encoded by lacI
   9914..10035   -  polyA_signal   SV40 poly(A) signal: SV40 polyadenylation signal
  10030..10155   -  CDS            ble (fragment): BLE_KLEPN - Experimental evidence at protein level: Swiss-Prot protein existence level 1. Binding protein with a strong affinity to the bleomycin family of antibiotics. Binds to CL990; an antimitotic-antibiotic compound. From Klebsiella pneumoniae.
  10165..10539   -  CDS            BleoR: antibiotic-binding protein; Sh ble from Streptoalloteichus hindustanus; confers resistance to bleomycin, phleomycin, and Zeocin™
  10558..10605   -  promoter       EM7 promoter: synthetic bacterial promoter&nbsp
  10653..285     -  promoter       SV40 promoter (across the origin): SV40 enhancer and early promoter
