[The description below was written by a language model from this plasmid's Addgene catalogue record and pLannotate feature annotations shown in this document.]
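Description:
ER-GCaMP6-150 is a lentiviral transfer plasmid built on the FCK(1.3)GW backbone (about 10.7 kb in total) that expresses a genetically encoded fluorescent calcium indicator designed to report calcium signalling in the endoplasmic reticulum. It is propagated in E. coli through a high-copy ColE1/pUC-type origin with ampicillin selection via β-lactamase, and also carries an f1 origin. An SV40 promoter/EM7-driven bleomycin/Zeocin resistance cassette with an SV40 poly(A) signal is present, but it sits outside the LTRs and is therefore not packaged into virus.

The viral portion has a typical HIV-1-derived layout. A CMV enhancer/promoter is fused to a truncated 5' LTR to drive genomic RNA production in packaging cells. This is followed by the Ψ packaging signal with a gag fragment, the Rev response element for Rev-dependent nuclear export, and the cPPT/CTS, which aids nuclear import of the viral genome. Downstream lie the expression cassette, a WPRE to boost transcript stability and expression, a truncated 3' LTR and a bGH poly(A) signal.

The payload, a roughly 1.45 kb synthetic insert cloned between BamHI and EcoRI, is driven by a mouse CaMKIIα promoter of about 1.3 kb, which favours expression in excitatory neurons. The feature table detects it as a GCaMP-family coding sequence, and the catalogue describes it as GCaMP3 carrying ten substitutions (K78H, T302L, R303P, A317E, D324G, D360G, D380Y, T381R, S383T, R392G). The record does not itemise the ER-targeting or retention sequences implied by the name. The associated work used the sensor to study axonal ER calcium content in CNS nerve terminals, by transfection or lentiviral delivery.
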