Addgene plasmid #86918: ER-GCaMP6-150
Purpose: Fluorescent reporter for ER calcium signaling
Depositing lab: Timothy Ryan. Depositing organization: Cornell University. Publication: Axonal Endoplasmic Reticulum Ca2+ Content Controls Release Probability in CNS Nerve Terminals. de Juan-Sanz J, Holt GT, Schreiter ER, de Juan F, Kim DS, Ryan TA. Neuron. 2017 Jan 30. pii: S0896-6273(17)30034-X. doi: 10.1016/j.neuron.2017.01.010. PubMed 28162809.
Backbone
  Vector backbone: FCK(1.3)GW
  Backbone size w/o insert (bp): 9246
  Total vector size (bp): 10698
  Vector type: Mammalian Expression, Lentiviral
  Selectable markers: Zeo marker is outside the LTRs and will not be packaged into virus.
Growth in bacteria
  Bacterial resistance: Ampicillin, 100 μg/mL
  Growth temperature: 37°C
  Growth strain: NEB Stable
  Copy number: Unknown
Gene/Insert
  Gene/Insert name: ER-GCaMP6-150
  Species: Synthetic
  Insert size (bp): 1452
  Mutation: K78H, T302L, R303P, A317E, D324G, D360G, D380Y, T381R, S383T, R392G in GCaMP3
  Promoter: CAMKII
  Cloning method: Restriction Enzyme; 5′ cloning site BamHI (not destroyed); 3′ cloning site EcoRI (not destroyed)
  Sequencing primers: 5′ atgactgagaccctcccacccgtg actgaaagcgccgt
Terms and licenses: Academic/Nonprofit Terms; Industry Terms: Not Available to Industry
How to cite: ER-GCaMP6-150 was a gift from Timothy Ryan (Addgene plasmid # 86918 ; http://n2t.net/addgene:86918 ; RRID:Addgene_86918)
